>Addgene plasmid #15776 | pmGFP-Sec16L | depositor full sequence | sequence record 8330 | Author sequence
TAGTTATTAATAGTAATCAATTACGGGGTCATTAGTTCATAGCCCATATATGGAGTTCCGCGTTACATAA
CTTACGGTAAATGGCCCGCCTGGCTGACCGCCCAACGACCCCCGCCCATTGACGTCAATAATGACGTATG
TTCCCATAGTAACGCCAATAGGGACTTTCCATTGACGTCAATGGGTGGAGTATTTACGGTAAACTGCCCA
CTTGGCAGTACATCAAGTGTATCATATGCCAAGTACGCCCCCTATTGACGTCAATGACGGTAAATGGCCC
GCCTGGCATTATGCCCAGTACATGACCTTATGGGACTTTCCTACTTGGCAGTACATCTACGTATTAGTCA
TCGCTATTACCATGGTGATGCGGTTTTGGCAGTACATCAATGGGCGTGGATAGCGGTTTGACTCACGGGG
ATTTCCAAGTCTCCACCCCATTGACGTCAATGGGAGTTTGTTTTGGCACCAAAATCAACGGGACTTTCCA
AAATGTCGTAACAACTCCGCCCCATTGACGCAAATGGGCGGTAGGCGTGTACGGTGGGAGGTCTATATAA
GCAGAGCTGGTTTAGTGAACCGTCAGATCCGCTAGCGCTACCGGTCGCCACCATGGTGAGCAAGGGCGAG
GAGCTGTTCACCGGGGTGGTGCCCATCCTGGTCGAGCTGGACGGCGACGTAAACGGCCACAAGTTCAGCG
TGTCCGGCGAGGGCGAGGGCGATGCCACCTACGGCAAGCTGACCCTGAAGTTCATCTGCACCACCGGCAA
GCTGCCCGTGCCCTGGCCCACCCTCGTGACCACCCTGACCTACGGCGTGCAGTGCTTCAGCCGCTACCCC
GACCACATGAAGCAGCACGACTTCTTCAAGTCCGCCATGCCCGAAGGCTACGTCCAGGAGCGCACCATCT
TCTTCAAGGACGACGGCAACTACAAGACCCGCGCCGAGGTGAAGTTCGAGGGCGACACCCTGGTGAACCG
CATCGAGCTGAAGGGCATCGACTTCAAGGAGGACGGCAACATCCTGGGGCACAAGCTGGAGTACAACTAC
AACAGCCACAACGTCTATATCATGGCCGACAAGCAGAAGAACGGCATCAAGGTGAACTTCAAGATCCGCC
ACAACATCGAGGACGGCAGCGTGCAGCTCGCCGACCACTACCAGCAGAACACCCCCATCGGCGACGGCCC
CGTGCTGCTGCCCGACAACCACTACCTGAGCACCCAGTCCAAGCTGAGCAAAGACCCCAACGAGAAGCGC
GATCACATGGTCCTGCTGGAGTTCGTGACCGCCGCCGGGATCACTCTCGGCATGGACGAGCTGTACAAGT
CCGGACTCAGATCTCGAGGAATGCCTGGGCTCGACCGACCCCTGAGCAGGCAAAACCCACATGACGGTGT
GGTCACCCCAGCAGCATCCCCTTCCCTCCCTCAGCCTGGTCTGCAGATGCCAGGACAGTGGGGGCCAGTG
CAGGGAGGCCCACAGCCCTCGGGGCAACATCGTTCACCCTGCCCTGAAGGACCTGTTCCCAGCGGGGTGC
CCTGTGCCACCAGCGTTCCTCATTTCCCCACCCCGTCCATCCTACATCAGGGCCCTGGTCATGAGCAACA
CAGCCCTCTGGTGGCTCCCCCAGCAGCCTTGCCCAGTGACGGAAGAGACGAGGTGAGCCACTTGCAAAGT
GGAAGCCACCTGGCCAATAACTCTGATCCTGAAAGTACATTCAGGCAAAATCCCAGAATTGTGAATCACT
GGGCAAGCCCAGAGCTCAGGCAGAATCCAGGAGTGAAGAATGAGCACCGGCCCGCCTCTGCTCTTGTGAA
CCCCCTCGCCCGGGGAGATAGCCCAGAAAACCGTACGCACCACCCACTGGGGGCTGGGGCCGGGTCTGGC
TGTGCCCCGCTAGAAGCAGACTCAGGAGCTTCAGGAGCTCTGGCGATGTTTTTCCAAGGGGGAGAGACAG
AAAATGAGGAGAATCTCTCATCTGAAAAAGCAGGCTTATCTGGTCAAGCGGACTTTGACGATTTCTGCTC
CAGCCCTGGGCTAGGCCGTCCGCCCGCACCTACACACGTGGGGGCAGGCAGCCTCTGCCAGGCCCTTCTC
CCAGGCCCCAGCAATGAGGCTGCTGGTGATGTGTGGGGTGACACAGCGAGCACAGGGGTGCCGGATGCCA
GCGGCTCGCAGTATGAGAATGTTGAGAACTTAGAATTTGTTCAGAATCAAGAAGTTCTGCCAAGTGAGCC
CCTCAATTTGGACCCTTCCTCCCCGAGTGACCAGTTCAGATATGGGCCCCTTCCTGGGCCAGCTGTGCCC
AGGCATGGTGCTGTGTGCCACACCGGAGCCCCTGATGCCACACTGCATACAGTGCACCCTGACAGCGTGT
CATCCAGCTATAGCAGCAGAAGCCACGGAAGGCTCTCAGGCTCAGCCAGGCCCCAGGAGCTGGTTGGCAC
ATTCATTCAGCAAGAAGTTGGAAAACCCGAGGATGAAGCTTCAGGTAGTTTTTTTAAGCAAATCGATTCT
TCTCCCGTAGGAGGTGAAACAGACGAGACCACTGTGAGCCAGAATTACCGTGGCAGCGTGTCCCAGCCCT
CAACCCCGAGCCCCCCGAAACCTACAGGAATATTTCAGACAAGTGCAAATAGTTCTTTCGAACCGGTAAA
ATCTCACTTAGTTGGGGTAAAACCATTTGAGGCAGATCGCGCCAACGTGGTTGGTGAAGTAAGGGAGACC
TGTGTCCGCCAGAAGCAGTGCAGACCAGCTGCCGCCCTGCCCGATGCTTCCCCTGGCAACCTGGAGCAGC
CACCAGACAACATGGAGACCCTCTGTGCACCCCAGGTCTGTCCCCTGCCTCTTAACTCCACCACGGAAGC
TGTGCACATGCTTCCGCACGCAGGGGCACCGCCCTTGGATACTGTGTATCCAGCACCCGAGAAGAGGCCT
TCAGCCAGGACCCAGGGGCCCGTGAAGTGTGAGAGCCCAGCAACGACTCTGTGGGCGCAAAGTGAGCTGC
CAGATTTTGGAGGCAACGTCCTTCTGGCCCCTGCAGCCCCGGCGCTTTATGTGTGTGCAAAACCTCAGCC
ACCTGTTGTTCAGCCTCCAGAAGAGGCGATGTCCGGGCAGCAGTCACGGAACCCAAGCTCGGCGGCCCCG
GTGCAGAGCCGAGGTGGCATTGGTGCTTCTGAGAACCTTGAGAATCCTCCCAAAATGGGAGAGGAGGAGG
CCCTTCAGTCCCAGGCGAGTTCTGGTTATGCAAGTTTATTATCCTCACCGCCCACTGAGTCTCTGCAGAA
TCCTCCAGTCTTGATTGCTCAGCCTGATCACAGCTATAATCTGGCTCAGCCCATTAACTTTTCTGTGTCC
TTATCGAACTCTCATGAGAAGAATCAGTCCTGGAGAGAGGCTTTGGTGGGGGATAGACCTGCAGTCAGCA
GTTGGGCTCTCGGTGGTGATTCTGGGGAGAACACTTCTTTGTCTGGGATTCCAACCAGCTCTGTCCTTAG
CTTGTCTCTGCCTAGCAGTGTTGCCCAAAGTAATTTTCCACAAGGTTCTGGTGCTTCCGAAATGGTTTCT
AATCAGCCTGCTAATTTGCTGGTTCAACCACCATCCCAGCCAGTTCCAGAGAACTTGGTTCCAGAAAGTC
AAAAGGATCGTAAGGCAGGAAGTGCTCTTCCCGGATTTGCTAATAGCCCTGCTGGAAGCACAAGTGTGGT
GTTAGTTCCACCTGCACACGGCACCCTGGTGCCTGATGGTAATAAGGCAAACCATTCCAGTCATCAGGAA
GACACTTACGGAGCCCTAGACTTTACCTTAAGCAGGACTTTGGAAAATCCTGTAAACGTGTACAACCCGT
CCCATTCTGACAGCCTCGCTTCTCAGCAAAGTGTTGCCAGTCATCCCAGACAATCTGGGCCTGGGGCGCC
TAACCTTGACCGTTTTTATCAGCAGGTCACGAAAGATGCCCAGGGCCAGCCTGGCCTCGAAAGAGCCCAG
CAGGAGCTGGTGCCACCCCAGCAACAGGCTTCTCCCCCACAACTACCCAAAGCCATGTTTTCGGAGCTGT
CAAATCCAGAAAGTCTGCCCGCACAGGGACAGGCCCAGAACTCAGCACAGTCACCAGCAAGTCTGGTTCT
GGTCGACGCGGGTCAGCAGCTGCCCCCTCGGCCTCCTCAGTCCTCTAGCGTGTCTCTGGTGTCCAGTGGC
TCCGGCCAGGCAGCTGTGCCGTCAGAGCAGCCGTGGCCACAGCCAGTGCCTGCACTTGCCCCCGGCCCAC
CGCCTCAGGACCTGGCCGCCTACTACTACTACCGGCCTTTGTACGATGCCTACCAGCCTCAGTACTCTTT
GCCGTACCCACCGGAGCCTGGCGCAGCCTCCCTCTATTACCAGGATGTCTACAGCCTCTATGAGCCTCGA
TACAGGCCCTATGATGGTGCTGCGTCTGCTTACGCCCAGAACTACCGCTATCCCGAGCCCGAGCGGCCCA
GCTCCCGAGCCAGCCACTCCTCGGAACGGCCACCTCCCAGGCAAGGATATCCTGAAGGATACTATAGTTC
CAAAAGTGGATGGAGCAGTCAGAGCGATTACTATGCAAGCTATTACTCCAGCCAGTACGATTATGGAGAT
CCAGGTCACTGGGATCGTTACCACTACAGTGCTAGAGTCAGGGACCCCCGCACCTATGACCGGAGGTATT
GGTGTGATGCAGAGTATGACGCATACAGGAGAGAGCACTCTGCCTTCGGGGACAGGCCCGAGAAACGTGA
CAACAACTGGAGGTACGATCCTCGCTTCACGGGGAGTTTTGACGATGACCCCGATCCGCACAGAGACCCT
TATGGGGAAGAGGTGGACCGGCGCAGCGTCCACAGCGAGCACTCGGCACGGAGCCTGCACAGCGCACACA
GCCTGGCCAGCCGCCGCAGCAGCCTCAGCTCCCACTCGCACCAGAGTCAGATTTACAGAAGCCACAATGT
GGCTGCCGGTTCCTACGAGGCCCCGCTTCCTCCAGGCTCCTTTCACGGCGATTTTGCCTACGGCACCTAC
CGCAGCAATTTCAGCAGTGGCCCCGGCTTCCCAGAGTATGGCTACCCTGCCGACACCGTCTGGCCTGCCA
TGGAGCAAGTTTCATCAAGACCAACTTCTCCTGAAAAATTTTCAGTGCCTCATGTCTGTGCCAGGTTTGG
CCCTGGCGGTCAGCTTATCAAAGTGATTCCCAATCTGCCTTCAGAAGGACAGCCGGCCTTGGTGGAGGTC
CACAGCATGGAGGCCTTGCTGCAGCACACGTCTGAGCAGGAGGAGATGCGGGCGTTCCCGGGACCCCTGG
CCAAAGACGACACCCATAAGGTGGATGTCATTAATTTTGCACAGAACAAAGCTATGAAATGTTTGCAGAA
TGAAAACTTAATTGACAAAGAGTCTGCAAGTCTTCTTTGGAATTTTATTGTTCTCTTATGCAGACAAAAT
GGGACCGTGGTAGGGACCGACATTGCGGAGCTTCTGTTACGAGACCACAGAACAGTGTGGCTTCCTGGGA
AGTCGCCCAATGAAGCAAACCTGATTGATTTCACGAATGAGGCAGTGGAGCAGGTGGAAGAGGAGGAGTC
TGGTGAGGCCCAGCTCTCTTTCCTCACTGGTGGTCCGGCGGCTGCCGCCAGCTCGCTCGAGAGAGAGACC
GAGAGGTTCAGGGAGCTGTTGCTGTATGGCCGTAAGAAGGATGCTTTGGAGTCTGCAATGAAGAATGGCC
TGTGGGGTCACGCTCTGCTACTTGCAAGTAAGATGGACAGCCGGACACACGCCCGAGTCATGACCAGGTT
TGCTAACAGCCTCCCAATCAACGACCCTCTGCAGACAGTCTACCAGCTCATGTCCGGACGGATGCCTGCC
GCGTCCACGTGCTGTGGAGACGAGAAATGGGGAGATTGGAGGCCGCACCTCGCCATGGTCTTGTCCAACT
TGAACAACAACATGGACGTCGAGTCCAGGACGATGGCTACCATGGGCGACACTCTGGCTTCAAGGGGCCT
CTTGGATGCGGCCCACTTCTGCTACCTCATGGCCCAGGCGGGATTTGGTGTTTACACGAAGAAAACTACA
AAGCTTGTCTTAATCGGATCCAATCACAGTTTGCCATTCTTAAAGTTCGCAACCAACGAAGCAATCCAGA
GGACGGAAGCCTATGAGTACGCCCAGTCCCTGGGTGCCGAGACCTGCCCCCTGCCTAGTTTCCAGGTGTT
TAAGTTCATCTACTCCTGCCGCCTGGCGGAAATGGGGCTGGCCACGCAAGCCTTCCACTACTGTGAGGCC
ATCGCGAAGAGCATCCTGACGCAGCCGCACCTGTATTCCCCGGTGTTGATCAGCCAGCTTGTGCAGATGG
CTTCCCAGTTACGACTCTTCGATCCCCAGCTGAAAGAGAAGCCAGAAGAGGAGTCCTTGGCCGCACCCAC
GTGGCTGGTTCACCTGCAGCAGGTGGAGCGGCAGATTAAGGAGGGGGCTGGAGTATGGCATCAGGATGGA
GCCCTCCCGCAGCAGTGTCCTGGCACTCCGAGTTCCGAGATGGAGCAGTTGGACAGGCCAGGACTCAGTC
AGCCAGGAGCCCTGGGGATCGCCAACCCTCTGCTGGCGGTGCCTGCACCGAGCCCTGAGCACTCGAGCCC
GAGCGTGCGGCTGCTGCCCTCAGCTCCGCAGACGCTCCCTGACGGCCCATTGGCCAGTCCTGCCAGAGTG
CCGATGTTCCCAGTGCCACTGCCCCCGGGGCCCCTGGAGCCGGGTCCTGGCTGTGTGACCCCAGGGCCTG
CACTTGGCTTCCTGGAGCCCTCCGGGCCTGGCCTCCCACCTGGTGTGCCACCTCTGCAGGAAAGGAGACA
CTTGCTCCAGGAAGCCAGGAGCCCAGACCCAGGGATAGTGCCGCAGGAGGCGCCTGTTGGAAACTCACTT
TCCGAGCTAAGCGAAGAAAATTTTGATGGAAAATTTGCTAATCTGACCCCCTCGAGGACGGTGCCAGACT
CGGAGGCCCCCCCAGGGTGGGATCGTGCCGACTCGGGTCCCACGCAGCCACCTCTGTCTCTCTCACCCGC
TCCCGAAACAAAGAGACCCGGACAGGCAGCCAAGAAAGAAACGAAGGAACCTAAGAAGGGTGAATCCTGG
TTCTTTCGTTGGCTACCTGGAAAGAAAAAGACAGAAGCTTATTTGCCAGATGACAAGAACAAATCGATTG
TTTGGGATGAAAAGAAAAACCAGTGGGTGAATTTAAATGAGCCAGAAGAGGAGAAGAAAGCCCCGCCCCC
ACCTCCAACCTCGATGCCCAAGACTGTGCAAGCTGCCCCGCCTGCCCTCCCAGGGCCTCCTGGAGCCCCC
GTGAACATGTACTCTAGAAGAGCAGCAGGAACCAGAGCTCGCTACGTTGACGTCCTGAACCCAAGCGGGA
CCCAGCGGAGCGAGCCGGCTCTCGCTCCTGCGGACTTTGTCGCTCCACTCGCGCCACTCCCAATTCCTTC
TAACTTGTTCGTGCCAACCCCAGATGCAGAAGAACCACAGCTTCCAGACGGGACTGGCAGGGAAGGGCCT
GCAGCAGCTAGGGGCCTGGCCAATCCAGAGCCTGCCCCAGAGCCCAAGCTTTCGCGCTGTAGTTCAATGA
GTTCATTATCACGTGAAGTGAGCCAGCATTTTAATCAGGCTCCTGGCGACCTCCCTGCTGCAGGGGGCCC
TCCCAGCGGGGCCATGCCCTTCTACAACCCTGCTCAGCTGGCACAGGCCTGCGCCACCTCCGGGAGCTCA
AGGCTAGGGAGGATTGGCCAGAGGAAGCACCTGGTGCTGAACTAGGGGATCCACCGGATCTAGATAACTG
ATCATAATCAGCCATACCACATTTGTAGAGGTTTTACTTGCTTTAAAAAACCTCCCACACCTCCCCCTGA
ACCTGAAACATAAAATGAATGCAATTGTTGTTGTTAACTTGTTTATTGCAGCTTATAATGGTTACAAATA
AAGCAATAGCATCACAAATTTCACAAATAAAGCATTTTTTTCACTGCATTCTAGTTGTGGTTTGTCCAAA
CTCATCAATGTATCTTAACGCGTAAATTGTAAGCGTTAATATTTTGTTAAAATTCGCGTTAAATTTTTGT
TAAATCAGCTCATTTTTTAACCAATAGGCCGAAATCGGCAAAATCCCTTATAAATCAAAAGAATAGACCG
AGATAGGGT
[37 nt withheld, positions 8200-8236]
AAAGAACGTGGACTCCAACGTCAAAGG
[49 nt withheld, positions 8264-8312]
T
[91 nt withheld, positions 8314-8404]
G
[124 nt withheld, positions 8406-8529]
CAGGTGGCACTTTTCGGGGAAATGTGCGCGGAACCCCTATTTGTTTATTTTTCTAAATACATTCAAATAT
GTATCCGCTCATGAGACAATAACCCTGATAAATGCTTCAATAATATTGAAAAAGGAAGAGTCCTGAGGCG
GAAAGAACCAGCTGTGGAATGTGTGTCAGTTAGGGTGTGGAAAGTCCCCAGGCTCCCCAGCAGGCAGAAG
TATGCAAAGCATGCATCTCAATTAGTCAGCAACCAGGTGTGGAAAGTCCCCAGGCTCCCCAGCAGGCAGA
AGTATGCAAAGCATGCATCTCAATTAGTCAGCAACCATAGTCCCGCCCCTAACTCCGCCCATCCCGCCCC
TAACTCCGCCCAGTTCCGCCCATTCTCCGCCCCATGGCTGACTAATTTTTTTTATTTATGCAGAGGCCGA
GGCCGCCTCGGCCTCTGAGCTATTCCAGAAGTAGTGAGGAGGCTTTTTTGGAGGCCTAGGCTTTTGCAAA
GATCGATCAAGAGACAGGATGAGGATCGTTTCGCATGATTGAACAAGATGGATTGCACGCAGGTTCTCCG
GCCGCTTGGGTGGAGAGGCTATTCGGCTATGACTGGGCACAACAGACAATCGGCTGCTCTGATGCCGCCG
TGTTCCGGCTGTCAGCGCAGGGGCGCCCGGTTCTTTTTGTCAAGACCGACCTGTCCGGTGCCCTGAATGA
ACTGCAAGACGAGGCAGCGCGGCTATCGTGGCTGGCCACGACGGGCGTTCCTTGCGCAGCTGTGCTCGAC
GTTGTCACTGAAGCGGGAAGGGACTGGCTGCTATTGGGCGAAGTGCCGGGGCAGGATCTCCTGTCATCTC
ACCTTGCTCCTGCCGAGAAAGTATCCATCATGGCTGATGCAATGCGGCGGCTGCATACGCTTGATCCGGC
TACCTGCCCATTCGACCACCAAGCGAAACATCGCATCGAGCGAGCACGTACTCGGATGGAAGCCGGTCTT
GTCGATCAGGATGATCTGGACGAAGAGCATCAGGGGCTCGCGCCAGCCGAACTGTTCGCCAGGCTCAAGG
CGAGCATGCCCGACGGCGAGGATCTCGTCGTGACCCATGGCGATGCCTGCTTGCCGAATATCATGGTGGA
AAATGGCCGCTTTTCTGGATTCATCGACTGTGGCCGGCTGGGTGTGGCGGACCGCTATCAGGACATAGCG
TTGGCTACCCGTGATATTGCTGAAGAGCTTGGCGGCGAATGGGCTGACCGCTTCCTCGTGCTTTACGGTA
TCGCCGCTCCCGATTCGCAGCGCATCGCCTTCTATCGCCTTCTTGACGAGTTCTTCTGAGCGGGACTCTG
GGGTTCGAAATGACCGACCAAGCGACGCCCAACCTGCCATCACGAGATTTCGATTCCACCGCCGCCTTCT
ATGAAAGGTTGGGCTTCGGAATCGTTTTCCGGGACGCCGGCTGGATGATCCTCCAGCGCGGGGATCTCAT
GCTGGAGTTCTTCGCCCACCCTAGGGGGAGGCTAACTGAAACACGGAAGGAGACAATACCGGAAGGAACC
CGCGCTATGACGGCAATAAAAAGACAGAATAAAACGCACGGTGTTGGGTCGTTTGTTCATAAACGCGGGG
TTCGGTCCCAGGGCTGGCACTCTGTCGATACCCCACCGAGACCCCATTGGGGCCAATACGCCCGCGTTTC
TTCCTTTTCCCCACCCCACCCCCCAAGTTCGGGTGAAGGCCCAGGGCTCGCAGCCAACGTCGGGGCGGCA
GGCCCTGCCATAGCCTCAGGTTACTCATATATACTTTAGATTGATTTAAAACTTCATTTTTAATTTAAAA
GGATCTAGGTGAAGATCCTTTTTGATAATCTCATGACCAAAATCCCTTAACGTGAGTTTTCGTTCCACTG
AGCGTCAGACCCCGTAGAAAAGATCAAAGGATCTTCTTGAGATCCTTTTTTTCTGCGCGTAATCTGCTGC
TTGCAAACAAAAAAACCACCGCTACCAGCGGTGGTTTGTTTGCCGGATCAAGAGCTACCAACTCTTTTTC
CGAAGGTAACTGGCTTCAGCAGAGCGCAGATACCAAATACTGTCCTTCTAGTGTAGCCGTAGTTAGGCCA
CCACTTCAAGAACTCTGTAGCACCGCCTACATACCTCGCTCTGCTAATCCTGTTACCAGTGGCTGCTGCC
AGTGGCGATAAGTCGTGTCTTACCGGGTTGGACTCAAGACGATAGTTACCGGATAAGGCGCAGCGGTCGG
GCTGAACGGGGGGTTCGTGCACACAGCCCAGCTTGGAGCGAACGACCTACACCGAACTGAGATACCTACA
GCGTGAGCTATGAGAAAGCGCCACGCTTCCCGAAGGGAGAAAGGCGGACAGGTATCCGGTAAGCGGCAGG
GTCGGAACAGGAGAGCGCACGAGGGAGCTTCCAGGGGGAAACGCCTGGTATCTTTATAGTCCTGTCGGGT
TTCGCCACCTCTGACTTGAGCGTCGATTTTTGTGATGCTCGTCAGGGGGGCGGAGCCTATGGAAAAACGC
CAGCAACGCGGCCTTTTTACGGTTCCTGGCCTTTTGCTGGCCTTTTGCTCACATGTTCTTTCCTGCGTTA
TCCCCTGATTCTGTGGATAACCGTATTACCGCCATGCAT
Features (pLannotate 1.2.2; 14 found; start..end, strand, type, name):
     61..364     +  enhancer       CMV enhancer: human cytomegalovirus immediate early enhancer
    365..568     +  promoter       CMV promoter: human cytomegalovirus (CMV) immediate early promoter
    613..1329    +  CDS            mEGFP: mEGFP is a basic (constitutively fluorescent) green fluorescent protein published in 2002, derived from Aequorea victoria. It has moderate acid sensitivity.
   1330..1348    +  misc_feature   MCS (fragment): multiple cloning site
   1351..7812    +  CDS            SEC16A (fragment): SC16A_HUMAN - Also known as KIAA0310, SEC16, SEC16L. Experimental evidence at protein level: Swiss-Prot protein existence level 1. Acts as a molecular scaffold that plays a key role in the organization of the endoplasmic reticulum exit sites (ERES), also known as transitional endoplasmic reticulum (tER). SAR1A-GTP-dependent assembly of SEC16A on the ER membrane forms an organized scaffold defining an ERES. Required for secretory cargo traffic from the endoplasmic reticulum to the Golgi apparatus (PubMed:17192411, PubMed:17005010, PubMed:17428803, PubMed:21768384, PubMed:22355596). Mediates the
   7839..7923    +  CDS            large T antigen (fragment): large T antigen from SV40 (simian virus 40)
   7946..8067    +  polyA_signal   SV40 poly(A) signal: SV40 polyadenylation signal
   8101..8529    -  rep_origin     f1 ori (sequence partly withheld): f1 bacteriophage origin of replication; arrow indicates direction of (+) strand synthesis
   8556..8660    +  promoter       AmpR promoter: bla
   8662..9019    +  promoter       SV40 promoter: SV40 enhancer and early promoter
   9054..9848    +  CDS            NeoR/KanR: aminoglycoside phosphotransferase from Tn5; aph(3')-II (or nptII); confers resistance to neomycin, kanamycin, and G418 (Geneticin®)
   9869..10021   +  CDS            ble (fragment): BLE_KLEPN - Experimental evidence at protein level: Swiss-Prot protein existence level 1. Binding protein with a strong affinity to the bleomycin family of antibiotics. Binds to CL990; an antimitotic-antibiotic compound. From Klebsiella pneumoniae.
  10080..10127   +  polyA_signal   HSV TK poly(A) signal: herpes simplex virus thymidine kinase polyadenylation signal (Cole and Stacy, 1985)
  10456..11044   +  rep_origin     ori: high-copy-number ColE1/pMB1/pBR322/pUC origin of replication
