[The description below was written by a language model from this plasmid's Addgene catalogue record and pLannotate feature annotations shown in this document.]
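Description:
pmGFP-Sec16L is a mammalian expression plasmid that produces human Sec16L (SEC16A, also known as KIAA0310 or p250) fused at its N terminus to monomeric EGFP. It is built on pmGFP-c1, a laboratory-modified derivative of pEGFP-c1. The sequence record is about 11.2 kb, consistent with a 4.7 kb backbone carrying an insert of roughly 6.5 kb. Transcription is driven by the human cytomegalovirus immediate-early enhancer and promoter. The mEGFP coding sequence comes first, followed by a short remnant of the multiple cloning site, the Sec16L open reading frame and then the SV40 polyadenylation signal. The insert was cloned between a retained BglII site and a SmaI site that was destroyed.

The plasmid is propagated in E. coli through a high-copy ColE1/pUC-type origin, and an f1 origin is also present. A single Tn5 aminoglycoside phosphotransferase gene (NeoR/KanR) provides both selections. It sits behind tandem bacterial (bla) and SV40 early promoters and ends in the HSV TK polyadenylation signal. This arrangement confers kanamycin resistance in bacteria and G418 resistance in transfected mammalian cells. The short large T antigen and ble fragments in the annotation are probably leftover backbone sequence rather than functional genes.

SEC16A is a scaffold protein that organises ER exit sites (transitional ER) and is needed for ER-to-Golgi cargo export. The fusion therefore suits live-cell or fixed-cell imaging of these sites and studies of Sec16 homologue function. The depositor notes a K466R missense mutation. The depositor also says the start codon may have been misidentified, so the encoded protein may be truncated, which fits the annotation of the insert as a SEC16A fragment. Neither issue is expected to impair plasmid function.
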