Addgene plasmid #15776: pmGFP-Sec16L
Depositing lab: Benjamin Glick. Depositing organization: University of Chicago. Publication: Two mammalian Sec16 homologues have nonredundant functions in endoplasmic reticulum (ER) export and transitional ER organization. Bhattacharyya D, Glick BS. Mol Biol Cell. 2007 Mar;18(3):839-49. doi: 10.1091/mbc.e06-08-0707 PubMed 17192411.
Backbone
  Vector backbone: pmGFP-c1 ( modified from pEGFP-c1)
  Backbone manufacturer: Glick Lab
  Backbone size w/o insert (bp): 4731
  Vector type: Mammalian Expression
  Selectable markers: Neomycin (select with G418)
Growth in bacteria
  Bacterial resistance: Kanamycin, 50 μg/mL
  Growth temperature: 37°C
  Growth strain: DH5alpha
  Copy number: High Copy
Gene/Insert
  Gene/Insert name: Sec16L
  Species: H. sapiens (human)
  Insert size (bp): 6465
  Mutation: K466R
  GenBank ID: DQ903855
  Entrez Gene: SEC16A (a.k.a. KIAA0310, SEC16L, p250)
  Tag / fusion protein: mGFP (N terminal on backbone)
  Cloning method: Restriction Enzyme; 5′ cloning site BglII (not destroyed); 3′ cloning site Sma I (destroyed during cloning)
  Sequencing primers: 5′ catggtcctgctggagttcgt
Terms and licenses: Academic/Nonprofit Terms; Industry Terms: Not Available to Industry
Depositor comments: Please note that we have identified a K466R missense mutation in the Sec16L/Sec16A region of this plasmid, and the start codon may not have been correctly identified when constructing this plasmid which may have resulted in the gene being truncated. However, we do not think that this should impact plasmid functionality.
How to cite: pmGFP-Sec16L was a gift from Benjamin Glick (Addgene plasmid # 15776 ; http://n2t.net/addgene:15776 ; RRID:Addgene_15776)
