>Addgene plasmid #15776 | pmGFP-Sec16L | addgene partial sequence | sequence record 21584 | EGFP-C 5'-CATGGTCCTGCTGGAGTTCGTG-3'
CCGGACTCAGATCTCGAGGAATGCCTGGGCTCGACCGACCCCTGAGCAGGCAAAACCCACATGACGGTGT
GGTCACCCCAGCAGCATCCCCTTCCCTCCCTCAGCCTGGTCTGCAGATGCCAGGACAGTGGGGGCCAGTG
CAGGGAGGCCCACAGCCCTCGGGGCAACATCGTTCACCCTGCCCTGAAGGACCTGTTCCCAGCGGGGTGC
CCTGTGCCACCAGCGTTCCTCATTTCCCCACCCCGTCCATCCTACATCAGGGCCCTGGTCATGAGCAACA
CAGCCCTCTGGTGGCTCCCCCAGCAGCCTTGCCCAGTGACGGAAGAGACGAGGTGAGCCACTTGCAAAGT
GGAAGCCACCTGGCCAATAACTCTGATCCTGAAAGTACATTCAGGCAAAATCCCAGAATTGTGAATCACT
GGGCAAGCCCAGAGCTCAGGCAGAATCCAGGAGTGAAGAATGAGCACCGGCCCGCCTCTGCTCTTGTGAA
CCCCCTCGCCCGGGGAGATAGCCCAGAAAACCGTACGCACCACCCACTGGGGGCTGGGGCCGGGTCTGGC
TGTGCCCCGCTAGAAGCAGACTCAGGAGCTTCAGGAGCTCTGGCGATGTTTTTCCAAGGGGGAGAGACAG
AAAATGAGGAGAATCTCTCATCTGAAAAAGCAGGCTTATCTGGTCAAGCGGACTTTGACGATTTCTGCTC
CAGCCCTGGGCTAGGCCGTCCGCCCGCACCTACACACGTGGGGGCAGGCAGCCTCTGCCAGGCCCTTCTC
CCAGGCCCCAGCAATGAGGCTGCTGGTGATGTGTGGGGTGACACAGCGAGCACAGGGGTGCCGGATGCCA
GCGGCTCGCAGTATGAGAATGTTGAGAACTTAGAATTTGTTCA
